>Addgene plasmid #31351 | p6344 pcDNA4-TO-HA-Brd4FL | addgene full sequence | sequence record 156241 | Addgene NGS Result
GACGGATCGGGAGATCTCCCGATCCCCTATGGTGCACTCTCAGTACAATCTGCTCTGATGCCGCATAGTT
AAGCCAGTATCTGCTCCCTGCTTGTGTGTTGGAGGTCGCTGAGTAGTGCGCGAGCAAAATTTAAGCTACA
ACAAGGCAAGGCTTGACCGACAATTGCATGAAGAATCTGCTTAGGGTTAGGCGTTTTGCGCTGCTTCGCG
ATGTACGGGCCAGATATACGCGTTGACATTGATTATTGACTAGTTATTAATAGTAATCAATTACGGGGTC
ATTAGTTCATAGCCCATATATGGAGTTCCGCGTTACATAACTTACGGTAAATGGCCCGCCTGGCTGACCG
CCCAACGACCCCCGCCCATTGACGTCAATAATGACGTATGTTCCCATAGTAACGCCAATAGGGACTTTCC
ATTGACGTCAATGGGTGGAGTATTTACGGTAAACTGCCCACTTGGCAGTACATCAAGTGTATCATATGCC
AAGTACGCCCCCTATTGACGTCAATGACGGTAAATGGCCCGCCTGGCATTATGCCCAGTACATGACCTTA
TGGGACTTTCCTACTTGGCAGTACATCTACGTATTAGTCATCGCTATTACCATGGTGATGCGGTTTTGGC
AGTACATCAATGGGCGTGGATAGCGGTTTGACTCACGGGGATTTCCAAGTCTCCACCCCATTGACGTCAA
TGGGAGTTTGTTTTGGCACCAAAATCAACGGGACTTTCCAAAATGTCGTAACAACTCCGCCCCATTGACG
CAAATGGGCGGTAGGCGTGTACGGTGGGAGGTCTATATAAGCAGAGCTCTCCCTATCAGTGATAGAGATC
TCCCTATCAGTGATAGAGATCGTCGACGAGCTCGTTTAGTGAACCGTCAGATCGCCTGGAGACGCCATCC
ACGCTGTTTTGACCTCCATAGAAGACACCGGGACCGATCCAGCCTCCGGACTCTAGCGTTTAAACTTAAG
CTATGGAGTACCCATACGACGTACCAGATTACGCTTGGTACCGAGCTCGGATCCGGATGTCTGCGGAGAG
CGGCCCTGGGACGAGATTGAGAAATCTGCCAGTAATGGGGGATGGACTAGAAACTTCCCAAATGTCTACA
ACACAGGCCCAGGCCCAACCCCAGCCAGCCAACGCAGCCAGCACCAACCCCCCGCCCCCAGAGACCTCCA
ACCCTAACAAGCCCAAGAGGCAG
[300 nt withheld, positions 1214-1513]
AAAATAAATGAGCTACCCACAGAAGAAACCGAGATCATGATAGTCCAGGCAAAAGGAAGAGGACGTGGGA
GGAAAGAAACAGGGACAGCAAAACCTGGCGTTTCCACGGTACCAAACACAACTCAAGCATCGACTCCTCC
GCAGACCCAGACCCCTCAGCCGAATCCTCCTCCTGTGCAGGCCACGCCTCACCCCTTCCCTGCCGTCACC
CCGGACCTCATCGTCCAGACCCCTGTCATGACAGTGGTGCCTCCCCAGCCACTGCAGACGCCCCCGCCAG
TGCCCCCCCAGCCACAACCCCCACCCGCTCCAGCTCCCCAGCCCGTACAGAGCCACCCACCCATCATCGC
GGCCACCCCACAGCCTGTGAAGACAAAGAAGGGAGTGAAGAGGAAAGCAGACACCACCACCCCCACCACC
ATTGACCCCATTCACGAGCCACCCTCGCTGCCCCCGGAGCCCAAGACCACCAAGCTGGGCCAGCGGCGGG
AGAGCAGCCGGCCTGTGAAACCTCCAAAGAAGGACGTGCCCGACTCTCAGCAGCACCCAGCACCAGAGAA
GAGCAGCAAGGTCTCGGAGCAGCTCAAGTGCTGCAGCGGCATCCTCAAGGAGATGTTTGCCAAGAAGCAC
GCCGCCTACGCCTGGCCCTTCTACAAGCCTGTGGACGTGGAGGCACTGGGCCTACACGACTACTGTGACA
TCATCAAGCACCCCATGGACATGAGCACAATCAAGTCTAAACTGGAGGCCCGTGAGTACCGTGATGCTCA
GGAGTTTGGTGCTGACGTCCGATTGATGTTCTCCAACTGCTATAAGTACAACCCTCCTGACCATGAGGTG
GTGGCCATGGCCCGCAAGCTCCAGGATGTGTTCGAAATGCGCTTTGCCAAGATGCCGGACGAGCCTGAGG
AGCCAGTGGTGGCCGTGTCCTCCCCGGCAGTGCCCCCTCCCACCAAGGTTGTGGCCCCGCCCTCATCCAG
CGACAGCAGCAGCGATAGCTCCTCGGACAGTGACAGTTCGACTGATGACTCTGAGGAGGAGCGAGCCCAG
CGGCTGGCTGAGCTCCAGGAGCAGCTCAAAGCCGTGCACGAGCAGCTTGCAGCCCTCTCTCAGCCCCAGC
AGAACAAACCAAAGAAAAAGGAGAAAGACAAGAAGGAAAAGAAAAAAGAAAAGCACAAAAGGAAAGAGGA
AGTGGAAGAGAATAAAAAAAGCAAAGCCAAGGAACCTCCTCCTAAAAAGACGAAGAAAAATAATAGCAGC
AACAGCAATGTGAGCAAGAAGGAGCCAGCGCCCATGAAGAGCAAGCCCCCTCCCACGTATGAG
[249 nt withheld, positions 2837-3085]
GAGAAAGTTGATGTGATTGCCGGCTCCTCCAAGATGAAGGGCTTCTCGTCCTCAGAGTCGGAGAGCTCCA
GTGAGTCCAGCTCCTCTGACAGCGAAGACTCCGAAACAGAGATGGCTCCGAAGTCAAAAAAGAAGGGGCA
CCCCGGGAGGGAGCAGAAGAAGCACCATCATCACCACCATCAGCAGATGCAGCAGGCCCCGGCTCCTGTG
CCCCAGCAGCCGCCCCCCCCTCCCCAGCAGCCCCCACCGCCTCCACCTCCGCAGCAGCAACAGCAGCCGC
CACCCCCGCCTCCCCCACCCTCCATGCCGCAGCAGGCAGCCCCGGCGATGAAGTCCTCGCCCCCACCCTT
CATTGCCACCCAGGTGCCCGTCCTGGAGCCCCAGCTCCCAGGCAGCGTCTTTGACCCCATCGGCCACTTC
ACCCAGCCCATCCTGCACCTGCCGCAGCCTGAGCTGCCCCCTCACCTGCCCCAGCCGCCTGAGCACAGCA
CTCCACCCCATCTCAACCAGCACGCAGTGGTCTCTCCTCCAGCTTTGCACAACGCACTACCCCAGCAGCC
ATCACGGCCCAGCAACCGAGCCGCTGCCCTGCCTCCCAAGCCCGCCCGGCCCCCAGCCGTGTCACCAGCC
TTGACCCAAACACCCCTGCTCCCACAGCCCCCCATGGCCCAACCCCCCCAAGTGCTGCTGGAGGATGAAG
AGCCACCTGCCCCACCCCTCACCTCCATGCAGATGCAGCTGTACCTGCAGCAGCTGCAGAAGGTGCAGCC
CCCTACGCCGCTACTCCCTTCCGTGAAGGTGCAGTCCCAGCCCCCACCCCCCCTGCCGCCCCCACCCCAC
CCCTCTGTGCAGCAGCAGCTGCAGCAGCAGCCGCCACCACCCCCACCACCCCAGCCCCAGCCTCCACCCC
AGCAGCAGCATCAGCCCCCTCCACGGCCCGTGCACTTGCAGCCCATGCAGTTTTCCACCCACATCCAACA
GCCCCCGCCACCCCAGGGCCAGCAGCCCCCCCATCCGCCCCCAGGCCAGCAGCCACCCCCGCCGCAGCCT
GCCAAGCCTCAGCAAGTCATCCAGCACCACCATTCACCCCGGCACCACAAGTCGGACCCCTACTCAACCG
GTCACCTCCGCGAAGCCCCCTCCCCGCTTATGATACATTCCCCCCAGATGTCACAGTTCCAGAGCCTGAC
CCACCAGTCTCCACCCCAGCAAAACGTCCAGCCTAAGAAACAGGAGCTGCGTGCTGCCTCCGTGGTCCAG
CCCCAGCCCCTCGTGGTGGTGAAGGAGGAGAAGATCCACTCACCCATCATCCGCAGCGAGCCCTTCAGCC
CCTCGCTGCGGCCGGAGCCCCCCAAGCACCCGGAGAGCATCAAGGCCCCCGTCCACCTGCCCCAGCGGCC
GGAAATGAAGCCTGTGGATGTCGGGAGGCCTGTGATCCGGCCCCCAGAGCAGAACGCACCGCCACCAGGG
GCCCCTGACAAGGACAAACAGAAACAGGAGCCGAAGACTCCAGTTGCGCCCAAAAAGGACCTGAAAATCA
AGAACATGGGCTCCTGGGCCAGCCTAGTGCAGAAGCATCCGACCACCCCCTCCTCCACAGCCAAGTCATC
CAGCGACAGCTTCGAGCAGTTCCGCCGCGCCGCTCGGGAGAAAGAGGAGCGTGAGAAGGCCCTGAAGGCT
CAGGCCGAGCACGCTGAGAAGGAGAAGGAGCGGCTGCGGCAGGAGCGCATGAGGAGCCGAGAGGACGAGG
ATGCGCTGGAGCAGGCCCGGCGGGCCCATGAGGAGGCACGTCGGCGCCAGGAGCAGCAGCAGCAGCAGCG
CCAGGAGCAACAGCAGCAGCAGCAACAGCAAGCAGCTGCGGTGGCTGCCGCCGCCACCCCACAGGCCCAG
AGCTCCCAGCCCCAGTCCATGCTGGACCAGCAGAGGGAGTTGGCCCGGAAGCGGGAGCAGGAGCGAAGAC
GCCGGGAAGCCATGGCAGCTACCATTGACATGAATTTCCAGAGTGATCTATTGTCAATATTTGAAGAAAA
TCTTTTCTGAGCGGCCGCTCGAGTCTAGAGGGCCCGTTTAAACCCGCTGATCAGCCTCGACTGTGCCTTC
TAGTTGCCAGCCATCTGTTGTTTGCCCCTCCCCCGTGCCTTCCTTGACCCTGGAAGGTGCCACTCCCACT
GTCCTTTCCTAATAAAATGAGGAAATTGCATCGCATTGTCTGAGTAGGTGTCATTCTATTCTGGGGGGTG
GGGTGGGGCAGGACAGCAAGGGGGAGGATTGGGAAGACAATAGCAGGCATGCTGGGGATGCGGTGGGCTC
TATGGCTTCTGAGGCGGAAAGAACCAGCTGGGGCTCTAGGGGGTATCCCC
[124 nt withheld, positions 5446-5569]
C
[91 nt withheld, positions 5571-5661]
A
[49 nt withheld, positions 5663-5711]
CCTTTGACGTTGGAGTCCACGTTCTTT
[37 nt withheld, positions 5739-5775]
ACCCTATCTCGGTCTATTCTTTTGATTTATAAGGGATTTTGCCGATTTCGGCCTATTGGTTAAAAAATGA
GCTGATTTAACAAAAATTTAACGCGAATTAATTCTGTGGAATGTGTGTCAGTTAGGGTGTGGAAAGTCCC
CAGGCTCCCCAGCAGGCAGAAGTATGCAAAGCATGCATCTCAATTAGTCAGCAACCAGGTGTGGAAAGTC
CCCAGGCTCCCCAGCAGGCAGAAGTATGCAAAGCATGCATCTCAATTAGTCAGCAACCATAGTCCCGCCC
CTAACTCCGCCCATCCCGCCCCTAACTCCGCCCAGTTCCGCCCATTCTCCGCCCCATGGCTGACTAATTT
TTTTTATTTATGCAGAGGCCGAGGCCGCCTCTGCCTCTGAGCTATTCCAGAAGTAGTGAGGAGGCTTTTT
TGGAGGCCTAGGCTTTTGCAAAAAGCTCCCGGGAGCTTGTATATCCATTTTCGGATCTGATCAGCACGTG
TTGACAATTAATCATCGGCATAGTATATCGGCATAGTATAATACGACAAGGTGAGGAACTAAACCATGGC
CAAGTTGACCAGTGCCGTTCCGGTGCTCACCGCGCGCGACGTCGCCGGAGCGGTCGAGTTCTGGACCGAC
CGGCTCGGGTTCTCCCGGGACTTCGTGGAGGACGACTTCGCCGGTGTGGTCCGGGACGACGTGACCCTGT
TCATCAGCGCGGTCCAGGACCAGGTGGTGCCGGACAACACCCTGGCCTGGGTGTGGGTGCGCGGCCTGGA
CGAGCTGTACGCCGAGTGGTCGGAGGTCGTGTCCACGAACTTCCGGGACGCCTCCGGGCCGGCCATGACC
GAGATCGGCGAGCAGCCGTGGGGGCGGGAGTTCGCCCTGCGCGACCCGGCCGGCAACTGCGTGCACTTCG
TGGCCGAGGAGCAGGACTGACACGTGCTACGAGATTTCGATTCCACCGCCGCCTTCTATGAAAGGTTGGG
CTTCGGAATCGTTTTCCGGGACGCCGGCTGGATGATCCTCCAGCGCGGGGATCTCATGCTGGAGTTCTTC
GCCCACCCCAACTTGTTTATTGCAGCTTATAATGGTTACAAATAAAGCAATAGCATCACAAATTTCACAA
ATAAAGCATTTTTTTCACTGCATTCTAGTTGTGGTTTGTCCAAACTCATCAATGTATCTTATCATGTCTG
TATACCGTCGACCTCTAGCTAGAGCTTGGCGTAATCATGGTCATAGCTGTTTCCTGTGTGAAATTGTTAT
CCGCTCACAATTCCACACAACATACGAGCCGGAAGCATAAAGTGTAAAGCCTGGGGTGCCTAATGAGTGA
GCTAACTCACATTAATTGCGTTGCGCTCACTGCCCGCTTTCCAGTCGGGAAACCTGTCGTGCCAGCTGCA
TTAATGAATCGGCCAACGCGCGGGGAGAGGCGGTTTGCGTATTGGGCGCTCTTCCGCTTCCTCGCTCACT
GACTCGCTGCGCTCGGTCGTTCGGCTGCGGCGAGCGGTATCAGCTCACTCAAAGGCGGTAATACGGTTAT
CCACAGAATCAGGGGATAACGCAGGAAAGAACATGTGAGCAAAAGGCCAGCAAAAGGCCAGGAACCGTAA
AAAGGCCGCGTTGCTGGCGTTTTTCCATAGGCTCCGCCCCCCTGACGAGCATCACAAAAATCGACGCTCA
AGTCAGAGGTGGCGAAACCCGACAGGACTATAAAGATACCAGGCGTTTCCCCCTGGAAGCTCCCTCGTGC
GCTCTCCTGTTCCGACCCTGCCGCTTACCGGATACCTGTCCGCCTTTCTCCCTTCGGGAAGCGTGGCGCT
TTCTCATAGCTCACGCTGTAGGTATCTCAGTTCGGTGTAGGTCGTTCGCTCCAAGCTGGGCTGTGTGCAC
GAACCCCCCGTTCAGCCCGACCGCTGCGCCTTATCCGGTAACTATCGTCTTGAGTCCAACCCGGTAAGAC
ACGACTTATCGCCACTGGCAGCAGCCACTGGTAACAGGATTAGCAGAGCGAGGTATGTAGGCGGTGCTAC
AGAGTTCTTGAAGTGGTGGCCTAACTACGGCTACACTAGAAGAACAGTATTTGGTATCTGCGCTCTGCTG
AAGCCAGTTACCTTCGGAAAAAGAGTTGGTAGCTCTTGATCCGGCAAACAAACCACCGCTGGTAGCGGTG
GTTTTTTTGTTTGCAAGCAGCAGATTACGCGCAGAAAAAAAGGATCTCAAGAAGATCCTTTGATCTTTTC
TACGGGGTCTGACGCTCAGTGGAACGAAAACTCACGTTAAGGGATTTTGGTCATGAGATTATCAAAAAGG
ATCTTCACCTAGATCCTTTTAAATTAAAAATGAAGTTTTAAATCAATCTAAAGTATATATGAGTAAACTT
GGTCTGACAGTTACCAATGCTTAATCAGTGAGGCACCTATCTCAGCGATCTGTCTATTTCGTTCATCCAT
AGTTGCCTGACTCCCCGTCGTGTAGATAACTACGATACGGGAGGGCTTACCATCTGGCCCCAGTGCTGCA
ATGATACCGCGAGACCCACGCTCACCGGCTCCAGATTTATCAGCAATAAACCAGCCAGCCGGAAGGGCCG
AGCGCAGAAGTGGTCCTGCAACTTTATCCGCCTCCATCCAGTCTATTAATTGTTGCCGGGAAGCTAGAGT
AAGTAGTTCGCCAGTTAATAGTTTGCGCAACGTTGTTGCCATTGCTACAGGCATCGTGGTGTCACGCTCG
TCGTTTGGTATGGCTTCATTCAGCTCCGGTTCCCAACGATCAAGGCGAGTTACATGATCCCCCATGTTGT
GCAAAAAAGCGGTTAGCTCCTTCGGTCCTCCGATCGTTGTCAGAAGTAAGTTGGCCGCAGTGTTATCACT
CATGGTTATGGCAGCACTGCATAATTCTCTTACTGTCATGCCATCCGTAAGATGCTTTTCTGTGACTGGT
GAGTACTCAACCAAGTCATTCTGAGAATAGTGTATGCGGCGACCGAGTTGCTCTTGCCCGGCGTCAATAC
GGGATAATACCGCGCCACATAGCAGAACTTTAAAAGTGCTCATCATTGGAAAACGTTCTTCGGGGCGAAA
ACTCTCAAGGATCTTACCGCTGTTGAGATCCAGTTCGATGTAACCCACTCGTGCACCCAACTGATCTTCA
GCATCTTTTACTTTCACCAGCGTTTCTGGGTGAGCAAAAACAGGAAGGCAAAATGCCGCAAAAAAGGGAA
TAAGGGCGACACGGAAATGTTGAATACTCATACTCTTCCTTTTTCAATATTATTGAAGCATTTATCAGGG
TTATTGTCTCATGAGCGGATACATATTTGAATGTATTTAGAAAAATAAACAAATAGGGGTTCCGCGCACA
TTTCCCCGAAAAGTGCCACCTGACGTC
Features (pLannotate 1.2.2; 23 found; start..end, strand, type, name):
     28..80      -  misc_feature   bom (fragment): basis of mobility region from pBR322
    235..614     +  enhancer       CMV enhancer: human cytomegalovirus immediate early enhancer
    615..818     +  promoter       CMV promoter: human cytomegalovirus (CMV) immediate early promoter
    820..839     +  promoter       PLtetO-1 promoter (fragment): modified phage lambda PL promoter with tet operator sites (Lutz and Bujard, 1997)
    841..860     +  promoter       PLtetO-1 promoter (fragment): modified phage lambda PL promoter with tet operator sites (Lutz and Bujard, 1997)
    868..901     +  promoter       TRE3GV promoter (fragment): 3rd-generation Tet-responsive promoter that can be activated by binding of Tet-On® 3G, optimized for retroviral and lentiviral vectors
    989..1015    +  CDS            HA: HA (human influenza hemagglutinin) epitope tag
   1037..5122    +  CDS            BRD4 (sequence partly withheld): BRD4_HUMAN - Also known as HUNK1. Experimental evidence at protein level: Swiss-Prot protein existence level 1. [Isoform B]: Acts as a chromatin insulator in the DNA damage response pathway. Inhibits DNA damage response signaling by recruiting the condensin-2 complex to acetylated histones, leading to chromatin structure remodeling, insulating the region from DNA damage response by limiting spreading of histone H2AX/H2A.x phosphorylation. From Homo sapiens (Human).
   5176..5400    +  polyA_signal   bGH poly(A) signal: bovine growth hormone polyadenylation signal
   5404..5425    +  promoter       SV40 promoter (fragment): SV40 enhancer and early promoter
   5446..5874    +  rep_origin     f1 ori (sequence partly withheld): f1 bacteriophage origin of replication; arrow indicates direction of (+) strand synthesis
   5888..6217    +  promoter       SV40 promoter: SV40 enhancer and early promoter
   6265..6312    +  promoter       EM7 promoter: synthetic bacterial promoter&nbsp
   6331..6705    +  CDS            BleoR: antibiotic-binding protein; Sh ble from Streptoalloteichus hindustanus; confers resistance to bleomycin, phleomycin, and Zeocin™
   6715..6840    +  CDS            ble (fragment): BLE_KLEPN - Experimental evidence at protein level: Swiss-Prot protein existence level 1. Binding protein with a strong affinity to the bleomycin family of antibiotics. Binds to CL990; an antimitotic-antibiotic compound. From Klebsiella pneumoniae.
   6835..6956    +  polyA_signal   SV40 poly(A) signal: SV40 polyadenylation signal
   7029..7045    -  protein_bind   lac operator: The lac repressor binds to the lac operator to inhibit transcription in E. coli. This inhibition can be relieved by adding lactose or isopropyl-β-D-thiogalactopyranoside (IPTG). lac repressor encoded by lacI
   7053..7083    -  promoter       lac promoter: promoter for the E. coli lac operon
   7098..7119    -  protein_bind   CAP binding site: CAP binding activates transcription in the presence of cAMP. E. coli catabolite activator protein
   7132..7224    -  CDS            lacI (fragment): lac repressor; lacI; The lac repressor binds to the lac operator to inhibit transcription in E. coli. This inhibition can be relieved by adding lactose or isopropyl-β-D-thiogalactopyranoside (IPTG).
   7407..7995    -  rep_origin     ori: high-copy-number ColE1/pMB1/pBR322/pUC origin of replication
   8166..9026    -  CDS            AmpR: β-lactamase; bla; confers resistance to ampicillin, carbenicillin, and related antibiotics
   9027..9131    -  promoter       AmpR promoter: bla
