[The description below was written by a language model from this plasmid's Addgene catalogue record and pLannotate feature annotations shown in this document.]
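Description:
p6344 pcDNA4-TO-HA-Brd4FL is a mammalian expression plasmid built on the Invitrogen pcDNA4/TO backbone, carrying full-length human BRD4 with an N-terminal HA epitope tag. The sequenced record is about 9.2 kb, consistent with a roughly 5 kb backbone plus a roughly 4.1 kb insert placed between BamHI and XhoI sites, both of which are retained. In bacteria the plasmid replicates from a high-copy ColE1/pUC-type origin and is selected with ampicillin through the β-lactamase gene. An f1 origin is also present, as are remnants of lac regulatory sequences and a bom fragment carried over from the backbone.

Expression of HA-BRD4 is driven by the CMV immediate-early enhancer and promoter, and the transcript is terminated by the bovine growth hormone polyadenylation signal. Immediately downstream of the CMV promoter the annotation picks up two short tet operator-containing fragments, labelled by similarity to PLtetO-1 and TRE3G. These correspond to the tandem tet operators that define the "TO" design. In cells expressing the Tet repressor, transcription is held off until tetracycline or doxycycline relieves repression, whereas in cells lacking the repressor the promoter behaves constitutively. A separate cassette places the Sh ble gene under both the SV40 early promoter and the bacterial EM7 promoter, followed by an SV40 poly(A) signal, which allows Zeocin selection of stable mammalian lines.

The construct suits transient or inducible stable expression of epitope-tagged BRD4 for detection or immunopurification through the HA tag. The associated publication concerns transcriptional activation by the BRD4 extraterminal domain and the proteins it recruits, including NSD3.
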