Addgene plasmid #31351: p6344 pcDNA4-TO-HA-Brd4FL
Depositing lab: Peter Howley. Depositing organization: Harvard Medical School. Publication: The Brd4 Extraterminal Domain Confers Transcription Activation Independent of pTEFb by Recruiting Multiple Proteins, Including NSD3. Rahman S, Sowa ME, Ottinger M, Smith JA, Shi Y, Harper JW, Howley PM. Mol Cell Biol. 2011 Jul . 31(13):2641-52. 10.1128/MCB.01341-10 PubMed 21555454.
Backbone
  Vector backbone: pcDNA4/TO
  Backbone manufacturer: Invitrogen
  Backbone size w/o insert (bp): 5000
  Vector type: Mammalian Expression
  Selectable markers: Zeocin
Growth in bacteria
  Bacterial resistance: Ampicillin, 100 μg/mL
  Growth temperature: 37°C
  Growth strain: DH5alpha
  Copy number: Unknown
Gene/Insert
  Gene/Insert name: Brd4FL
  Species: H. sapiens (human)
  Insert size (bp): 4100
  Promoter: CMV
  Tag / fusion protein: HA (N terminal on backbone)
  Cloning method: Restriction Enzyme; 5′ cloning site BamHI (not destroyed); 3′ cloning site XhoI (not destroyed)
  Sequencing primers: 5′ CMV-F; 3′ BGH-rev
Terms and licenses: Academic/Nonprofit Terms; Industry Terms: Not Available to Industry
How to cite: p6344 pcDNA4-TO-HA-Brd4FL was a gift from Peter Howley (Addgene plasmid # 31351 ; http://n2t.net/addgene:31351 ; RRID:Addgene_31351)
