>Addgene plasmid #31351 | p6344 pcDNA4-TO-HA-Brd4FL | addgene partial sequence | sequence record 36422 | CMV-F 5'-CGCAAATGGGCGGTAGGCGTG-3'
CTCTCCTATAGTGATAGAGATCTCCCTATCAGTGATAGAGATCGTCGACGAGCTCGTTTAGTGAACCGTC
AGATCGCCTGGAGACGCCATCCACGCTGTTTTGACCTCCATAGAAGACACCGGGACCGATCCAGCCTCCG
GACTCTAGCGTTTAAACTTAAGCTATGGAGTACCCATACGACGTACCAGATTACGCTTGGTACCGAGCTC
GGATCCGGATGTCTGCGGAGAGCGGCCCTGGGACGAGATTGAGAAATCTGCCAGTAATGGGGGATGGACT
AGAAACTTCCCAAATGTCTACAACACAGGCCCAGGCCCAACCCCAGCCAGCCAACGCAGCCAGCACCAAC
CCCCCGCCCCCAGAGACCTCCAACCCTAACAAGCCCAAGAGGCAG
[300 nt withheld, positions 396-695]
AAAATAAATGAGCTACCCACAGAAGAAACCGAGATCATGATAGTCCAGGCAAAAGGAAGAGGACGTGGGA
GGAAAGAAACAGGGACAGCAAAAACCTGGCGTTTCCACGGTACCAAACACAACTCAAGCATCGACTCCTC
CGCAGA
