>Addgene plasmid #31351 | p6344 pcDNA4-TO-HA-Brd4FL | addgene partial sequence | sequence record 158309 | hBRD4-F 5'-CAGGCAAAAGGAAGAGGACG-3'
CACGGTACCAAACACAACTCAAGCATCGACTCCTCCGCAGACCCAGACCCCTCAGCCGAATCCTCCTCCT
GTGCAGGCCACGCCTCACCCCTTCCCTGCCGTCACCCCGGACCTCATCGTCCAGACCCCTGTCATGACAG
TGGTGCCTCCCCAGCCACTGCAGACGCCCCCGCCAGTGCCCCCCCAGCCACAACCCCCACCCGCTCCAGC
TCCCCAGCCCGTACAGAGCCACCCACCCATCATCGCGGCCACCCCACAGCCTGTGAAGACAAAGAAGGGA
GTGAAGAGGAAAGCAGACACCACCACCCCCACCACCATTGACCCCATTCACGAGCCACCCTCGCTGCCCC
CGGAGCCCAAGACCACCAAGCTGGGCCAGCGGCGGGAGAGCAGCCGGCCTGTGAAACCTCCAAAGAAGGA
CGTGCCCGACTCTCAGCAGCACCCAGCACCAGAGAAGAGCAGCAAGGTCTCGGAGCAGCTCAAGTGCTGC
AGCGGCATCCTCAAGGAGATGTTTGCCAAGAAGCACGCCGCCTACGCCTGGCCCTTCTACAAGCCTGTGG
ACGTGGAGGCACTGGGCCTACACGACTACTGTGACATCATCAAGCACCCCATGGACATGAGCACAATCAA
GTCT
